LOCUS       Exported 867 bp ds-DNA linear SYN 23-MAY-2021
DEFINITION  Localization: Nuclear Envelope, Excitation: 515, Emission: 528.
ACCESSION   .
VERSION     .
KEYWORDS    mVenus-LaminB1-10
SOURCE      synthetic DNA construct
  ORGANISM  synthetic DNA construct
REFERENCE   1 (bases 1 to 867)
  TITLE     Davidson Yellow fluorescent proteins
REFERENCE   2 (bases 1 to 867)
  AUTHORS   .
  TITLE     Direct Submission
  JOURNAL   Exported May 23, 2021 from SnapGene Server 1.1.58
            http://www.snapgene.com
FEATURES             Location/Qualifiers
     source          1..867
                     /organism="synthetic DNA construct"
                     /mol_type="other DNA"
ORIGIN
        1 ctcggcatgg acgagctgta caagtccgga ctcagatctc gagctcaagc ttcgatggcg
       61 actgcgaccc ccgtgccgcc gcggatgggc agccgcgctg gcggccccac cacgccgctg
      121 agccccacgc gcctgtcgcg gctccaggag aaggaggagc tgcgcgagct caatgaccgg
      181 ctggcggtgt acatcgacaa ggtgcgcagc ctggagacgg agaacagcgc gctgcagctg
      241 caggtgacgg agcgcgagga ggtgcgcggc cgtgagctca ccggcctcaa ggcgctctac
      301 gagaccgagc tggccgacgc gcgacgcgcg ctcgacgaca cggcccgcga gcgcgccaag
      361 ctgcagatcg agctgggcaa gtgcaaggcg gaacacgacc agctgctcct caactatgct
      421 aagaaggaat ctgatcttaa tggcgcccag atcaagcttc gagaatatga agcagcactc
      481 aattcgaaag atgcagctct tgctactgca cttggtgaca aaaaaagttt agagggagat
      541 ttggaggatc tgaaggatca gattgcccag ttggaagcct ccttagctgc agccaaaaaa
      601 cagttagcag atgaaacttt acttaaagta gatttggaga atcgttgtca gagccttact
      661 gaggacttgg agtttcgcaa aagcatgtat gaagaggaga ttaacgagac cagaaggaag
      721 catgaaacgc gcttggtaga ggtggattct gggcgtcaaa ttgagtatga gtacaagctg
      781 gcgcaagccc ttcatgagat gagagagcaa catgatgccc aagtgaggct gtataaggag
      841 gagctggagc agacttacca tgccaaa
//
