>Addgene plasmid #56616 | mVenus-LaminB1-10 | depositor partial sequence | sequence record 141666 | Insert sequence
GACGTCAGATCCGCTAGCGCTACCGGACTCAGATCTCGAGCTCAAGCTTCGAATTCACCATGGTGAGCAA
GGGCGAGGAGCTGTTCACCGGGGTGGTGCCCATCCTGGTCGAGCTGGACGGCGACGTAAACGGCCACAAG
TTCAGCGTGTCCGGCGAGGGCGAGGGCGATGCCACCTACGGCAAGCTGACCCTGAAGCTGATCTGCACCA
CCGGCAAGCTGCCCGTGCCCTGGCCCACCCTCGTGACCACCCTGGGCTACGGCCTGCAGTGCTTCGCCCG
CTACCCCGACCACATGAAGCAGCACGACTTCTTCAAGTCCGCCATGCCCGAAGGCTACGTCCAGGAGCGC
ACCATCTTCTTCAAGGACGACGGCAACTACAAGACCCGCGCCGAGGTGAAGTTCGAGGGCGACACCCTGG
TGAACCGCATCGAGCTGAAGGGCATCGACTTCAAGGAGGACGGCAACATCCTGGGGCACAAGCTGGAGTA
CAACTACAACAGCCACAACGTCTATATCACCGCCGACAAGCAGAAGAACGGCATCAAGGCCAACTTCAAG
ATCCGCCACAACATCGAGGACGGCGGCGTGCAGCTCGCCGACCACTACCAGCAGAACACCCCCATCGGCG
ACGGCCCCGTGCTGCTGCCCGACAACCACTACCTGAGCTACCAGTCCAAACTGAGCAAAGACCCCAACGA
GAAGCGCGATCACATGGTCCTGCTGGAGTTCGTGACCGCCGCCGGGATCACTCTCGGCATGGACGAGCTG
TACAAGTCCGGACTCAGATCTCGAGCTCAAGCTTCGATGGCGACTGCGACCCCCGTGCCGCCGCGGATGG
GCAGCCGCGCTGGCGGCCCCACCACGCCGCTGAGCCCCACGCGCCTGTCGCGGCTCCAGGAGAAGGAGGA
GCTGCGCGAGCTCAATGACCGGCTGGCGGTGTACATCGACAAGGTGCGCAGCCTGGAGACGGAGAACAGC
GCGCTGCAGCTGCAGGTGACGGAGCGCGAGGAGGTGCGCGGCCGTGAGCTCACCGGCCTCAAGGCGCTCT
ACGAGACCGAGCTGGCCGACGCGCGACGCGCGCTCGACGACACGGCCCGCGAGCGCGCCAAGCTGCAGAT
CGAGCTGGGCAAGTGCAAGGCGGAACACGACCAGCTGCTCCTCAACTATGCTAAGAAGGAATCTGATCTT
AATGGCGCCCAGATCAAGCTTCGAGAATATGAAGCAGCACTCAATTCGAAAGATGCAGCTCTTGCTACTG
CACTTGGTGACAAAAAAAGTTTAGAGGGAGATTTGGAGGATCTGAAGGATCAGATTGCCCAGTTGGAAGC
CTCCTTAGCTGCAGCCAAAAAACAGTTAGCAGATGAAACTTTACTTAAAGTAGATTTGGAGAATCGTTGT
CAGAGCCTTACTGAGGACTTGGAGTTTCGCAAAAGCATGTATGAAGAGGAGATTAACGAGACCAGAAGGA
AGCATGAAACGCGCTTGGTAGAGGTGGATTCTGGGCGTCAAATTGAGTATGAGTACAAGCTGGCGCAAGC
CCTTCATGAGATGAGAGAGCAACATGATGCCCAAGTGAGGCTGTATAAGGAGGAGCTGGAGCAGACTTAC
CATGCCAAACTTGAGAATGCCAGACTGTCATCAGAGATGAATACTTCTACTGTCAACAGTGCCAGGGAAG
AACTGATGGAAAGCCGCATGAGAATTGAGAGCCTTTCATCCCAGCTTTCTAATCTACAGAAAGAGTCTAG
AGCATGTTTGGAAAGGATTCAAGAATTAGAGGACTTGCTTGCTAAAGAAAAAGACAACTCTCGTCGCATG
CTGACAGACAAAGAGAGAGAGATGGCGGAAATAAGGGATCAAATGCAGCAACAGCTGAATGACTATGAAC
AGCTTCTTGATGTAAAGTTAGCCCTGGACATGGAAATCAGTGCTTACAGGAAACTCTTAGAAGGCGAAGA
AGAGAGGTTGAAGCTGTCTCCAAGCCCTTCTTCCCGTGTGACAGTATCCCGAGCATCCTCAAGTCGTAGT
GTACGTACAACTAGAGGAAAGCGGAAGAGGGTTGATGTGGAAGAATCAGAGGCGAGTAGTAGTTAGCATC
TCTCATTCCGCCTCAGCCACTGGAAATGTTTGCATCGAAGAAATTGATGTTGATGGGAAATTTATCCGCT
TGAAGAACACTTCTGAACAGGATCAACCAATGGGAGGCTGGGAGATGATCAGAAAAATTGGAGACACATC
AGTCAGTTATAAATATACCTCAAGATATGTGCTGAAGGCAGGCCAGACTGTTACAATTTGGGCTGTGCAA
ACGCTGGTGTCACAGCCAGCCCCCCAACTGACCTCATCTGGAAGAACCAGAACTCGTGGGGCACTGGCGA
AGATGTGAAGGTTATATTGAAAAATTCTCAGGGAGAGGAGGTTGCTCAAAGAAGTACAGTCTTTAAAACA
ACCATACCTGAAGAAGAGGAGGAGGAGGAAGAAGCAGCTGGAGTGGTTGTTGAGGAAGAACTTTTCCACC
AGCAGGGAACCCCAAGAGCATCCAATAGAAGCTGTGCAATTATGTAGGGATCCACCGGATCTAGATAACT
