[The description below was written by a language model from this plasmid's Addgene catalogue record and the feature table of its GenBank file.]
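Description:
mVenus-LaminB1-10 is a mammalian expression plasmid that produces human lamin B1 (LMNB1) fused to the yellow fluorescent protein mVenus, serving as a fluorescent marker of the nuclear envelope. It is built on an mVenus backbone of about 4.75 kb (excluding the insert), with the fusion transcribed from the CMV promoter, a strong constitutive promoter in most mammalian cell lines. The listed 3′ sequencing primer anneals in an SV40 polyadenylation region, suggesting that this signal terminates the transcript. The name order suggests that mVenus sits at the N-terminus of lamin B1, and the "10" may denote a linker length, but the record does not state either the orientation or the linker explicitly.

The plasmid is maintained in E. coli at high copy number under kanamycin selection, and it carries a neomycin resistance marker so that stably transfected mammalian cells can be selected with G418. The origin of replication is not named in the record. Lamin B1 is an intermediate filament protein of the nuclear lamina lining the inner nuclear membrane, so the fusion outlines the nuclear periphery in transfected cells. mVenus is a monomeric yellow variant, recorded here with excitation at 515 nm and emission at 528 nm. Typical uses are live- or fixed-cell imaging of nuclear envelope shape and dynamics, such as breakdown and reassembly during mitosis, or as a compartment reference in multicolour experiments.

The held GenBank record covers only an 867 bp portion of the plasmid and has no annotated features, so it neither confirms nor adds to the catalogue description.
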