Addgene plasmid #56616: mVenus-LaminB1-10
Purpose: Localization: Nuclear Envelope, Excitation: 515, Emission: 528
Depositing lab: Michael Davidson. Depositing organization: Florida State University, Tallahassee.
Backbone
  Vector backbone: mVenus
  Backbone size w/o insert (bp): 4750
  Vector type: Mammalian Expression
  Selectable markers: Neomycin (select with G418)
Growth in bacteria
  Bacterial resistance: Kanamycin, 50 μg/mL
  Growth temperature: 37°C
  Growth strain: DH5alpha
  Copy number: High Copy
Gene/Insert
  Gene/Insert name: LaminB1 (alt name: NM_005573.2)
  Species: H. sapiens (human)
  Entrez Gene: LMNB1 (a.k.a. ADLD, LMN, LMN2, LMNB, MCPH26)
  Promoter: CMV
  Tag / fusion protein: mVenus
  Cloning method: Unknown
  Sequencing primers: 5′ CMV-F; 3′ SV40pA-R
Terms and licenses: Academic/Nonprofit Terms; Industry Terms
Depositor comments: . Excitation = 515; Emission = 528
How to cite: mVenus-LaminB1-10 was a gift from Michael Davidson (Addgene plasmid # 56616 ; http://n2t.net/addgene:56616 ; RRID:Addgene_56616)
